>Addgene plasmid #156761 | pD649-HAsp-AGER-Fc(DAPA)-AviTag-6xHis | addgene full sequence | sequence record 488895 | Addgene NGS Result
TTTCAATATTATTGAAGCATTTATCAGGGTTATTGTCTCATGAGCGGATACATATTTGAATGTATTTAGA
AAAATAAACAAATAGGGGTCAGTGTTACAACCAATTAACCAATTCTGAACATTATCGCGAGCCCATTTAT
ACCTGAATATGGCTCATAACACCCCTTGCTCATGACCAAAATCCCTTAACGTGAGTTACGCGCGCGTCGT
TCCACTGAGCGTCAGACCCCGTAGAAAAGATCAAAGGATCTTCTTGAGATCCTTTTTTTCTGCGCGTAAT
CTGCTGCTTGCAAACAAAAAAACCACCGCTACCAGCGGTGGTTTGTTTGCCGGATCAAGAGCTACCAACT
CTTTTTCCGAAGGTAACTGGCTTCAGCAGAGCGCAGATACCAAATACTGTTCTTCTAGTGTAGCCGTAGT
TAGCCCACCACTTCAAGAACTCTGTAGCACCGCCTACATACCTCGCTCTGCTAATCCTGTTACCAGTGGC
TGCTGCCAGTGGCGATAAGTCGTGTCTTACCGGGTTGGACTCAAGACGATAGTTACCGGATAAGGCGCAG
CGGTCGGGCTGAACGGGGGGTTCGTGCACACAGCCCAGCTTGGAGCGAACGACCTACACCGAACTGAGAT
ACCTACAGCGTGAGCTATGAGAAAGCGCCACGCTTCCCGAAGGGAGAAAGGCGGACAGGTATCCGGTAAG
CGGCAGGGTCGGAACAGGAGAGCGCACGAGGGAGCTTCCAGGGGGAAACGCCTGGTATCTTTATAGTCCT
GTCGGGTTTCGCCACCTCTGACTTGAGCGTCGATTTTTGTGATGCTCGTCAGGGGGGCGGAGCCTATGGA
AAAACGCCAGCAACGCGGCCTTTTTACGGTTCCTGGCCTTTTGCTGGCCTTTTGCTCACATGTTCTTTCC
TGCGTTATCCCCTGATTCTGTGGATAACCGTATTACCGCCTTTGAGTGAGCTGATACCGCTCGCCGCAGC
CGAACGACCGAGCGCAGCGAGTCAGTGAGCGAGGAAGCGGAAGGCGAGAGTAGGGAACTGCCAGGCATCA
AACTAAGCAGAAGGCCCCTGACGGATGGCCTTTTTGCGTTTCTACAAACTCTTTCTGTGTTGTAAAACGA
CGGCCAGTCTTAAGCTCGGGCCCCCTGGGCGGTTCTGATAACGAGTAATCGTTAATCCGCAAATAACGTA
AAAACCCGCTTCGGCGGGTTTTTTTATGGGGGGAGTTTAGGGAAAGAGCATTTGTCAGAATATTTAAGGG
CGCCTGTCACTTTGCTTGATATATGAGAATTATTTAACCTTATAAATGAGAAAAAAGCAACGCACTTTAA
ATAAGATACGTTGCTTTTTCGATTGATGAACACCTATAATTAAACTATTCATCTATTATTTATGATTTTT
TGTATATACAATATTTCTAGTTTGTTAAAGAGAATTAAGAAAATAAATCTCGAAAATAATAAAGGGAAAA
TCAGTTTTTGATATCAAAATTATACATGTCAACGATAATACAAAATATAATACAAACTATAAGATGTTAT
CAGTATTTATTATCATTTAGAATAAATTTTGTGTCGCCCTTAATTGTGAGCGGATAACAATTACGAGCTT
CATGCACAGTGGCGTTGACTCAATATTGGCCATTAGCCATATTATTCATTGGTTATATAGCATAAATCAA
TATTGGCTATTGGCCATTGCATACGTTGTATCTATATCATAATATGTACATTTATATTGGCTCATGTCCA
ATATGACCGCCATGTTGGCATTGATTATTGACTAGTTATTAATAGTAATCAATTACGGGGTCATTAGTTC
ATAGCCCATATATGGAGTTCCGCGTTACATAACTTACGGTAAATGGCCCGCCTGGCTGACCGCCCAACGA
CCCCCGCCCATTGACGTCAATAATGACGTATGTTCCCATAGTAACGCCAATAGGGACTTTCCATTGACGT
CAATGGGTGGAGTATTTACGGTAAACTGCCCACTTGGCAGTACATCAAGTGTATCATATGCCAAGTACGC
CCCCTATTGACGTCAATGACGGTAAATGGCCCGCCTGGCATTATGCCCAGTACATGACCTTATGGGACTT
TCCTACTTGGCAGTACATCTACGTATTAGTCATCGCTATTACCATGGTGATGCGGTTTTGGCAGTACATC
AATGGGCGTGGATAGCGGTTTGACTCACGGGGATTTCCAAGTCTCCACCCCATTGACGTCAATGGGAGTT
TGTTTTGGCACCAAAATCAACGGGACTTTCCAAAATGTCGTAACAACTCCGCCCCATTGACGCAAATGGG
CGGTAGGCGTGTACGGTGGGAGGTCTATATAAGCAGAGCTCGTTTAGTGAACCGTCAGATCGCCTGGAGA
CGCCATCCACGCTGTTTTGACCTCCATAGAAGACACCGGGACCGATCCAGCCTCCGCGGCCGGGAACGGT
GCATTGGAACGCGGATTCCCCGTGCCAAGAGTGACGTAAGTACCGCCTATAGAGTCTATAGGCCCACCCC
CTTGGCTTCGTTAGAACGCGGCTACAATTAATACATAACCTTATGTATCATACACATACGATTTAGGTGA
CACTATAGAATAACATCCACTTTGCCTTTCTCTCCACAGGTGTCCACTCCCAGGTCCAACTGCACCTCGG
TTCTATCGAAAACGCGCCTGCTAGCGCCACCATGAAGACCATCATTGCCCTGAGCTACATCTTCTGCCTG
GTGTTCGCTGCGGCCGCCGCTCAGAATATCACAGCCAGAATTGGAGAGCCCCTGGTGCTGAAGTGTAAAG
GCGCCCCTAAGAAGCCTCCTCAGCGGCTGGAATGGAAGCTGAATACCGGAAGAACCGAGGCCTGGAAGGT
GCTGTCTCCTCAAGGCGGAGGACCTTGGGATTCTGTGGCCAGAGTGCTGCCCAATGGCTCTCTGTTTCTG
CCTGCCGTGGGAATCCAGGACGAGGGCATCTTCAGGTGTCAGGCCATGAACCGGAACGGCAAAGAGACAA
AGTCCAACTACCGCGTCAGAGTGTATCAGATCCCCGGCAAGCCTGAGATCGTGGATTCTGCCTCTGAACT
GACAGCCGGCGTGCCCAACAAAGTGGGAACTTGTGTGTCTGAGGGCAGCTACCCTGCCGGAACACTGTCT
TGGCACCTGGATGGAAAGCCTCTGGTGCCCAATGAGAAGGGCGTGTCCGTGAAAGAGCAGACCAGAAGGC
ACCCTGAAACCGGCCTGTTTACACTGCAGAGCGAGCTGATGGTTACACCCGCTAGAGGCGGCGATCCTAG
ACCTACCTTCAGCTGTAGCTTTAGCCCTGGCCTGCCTAGACACAGAGCCCTGAGAACAGCCCCTATCCAG
CCTAGAGTGTGGGAGCCTGTTCCTCTGGAAGAGGTGCAGCTGGTGGTTGAACCTGAAGGCGGAGCTGTTG
CTCCTGGCGGAACAGTGACACTGACCTGTGAAGTGCCTGCTCAGCCCTCTCCACAGATCCACTGGATGAA
GGATGGCGTGCCACTGCCTCTGCCTCCATCTCCTGTTCTGATCCTGCCTGAGATTGGCCCTCAGGATCAG
GGCACATACTCTTGCGTGGCCACACACTCTTCTCACGGCCCTCAAGAAAGCAGAGCCGTGTCCATCTCTA
TCATCGAGCCTGGCGAAGAGGGCCCTACAGCAGGATCTGTTGGAGGCTCTGGACTGGGCACACTTGCTGG
CGCGCCGGGCGGCGACAAGACCCACACCTGCCCCCCCTGCCCAGCTCCAGAACTGCTGGGAGGGCCTTCC
GTGTTCCTGTTCCCCCCCAAGCCCAAGGACACCCTGATGATCAGCAGGACCCCCGAGGTGACCTGCGTGG
TGGTGGCCGTGTCCCACGAGGACCCAGAGGTGAAGTTCAACTGGTACGTGGACGGCGTGGAGGTGCACAA
CGCCAAGACCAAGCCCAGAGAGGAGCAGTACAACAGCACCTACAGGGTGGTGTCCGTGCTGACCGTGCTG
CACCAGGACTGGCTGAACGGCAAAGAATACAAGTGCAAAGTCTCCAACAAGGCCCTGGCTGCCCCAATCG
AAAAGACAATCAGCAAGGCCAAGGGCCAGCCACGGGAGCCCCAGGTGTACACCCTGCCCCCCAGCCGGGA
GGAGATGACCAAGAACCAGGTGTCCCTGACCTGTCTGGTGAAGGGCTTCTACCCCAGCGATATCGCCGTG
GAGTGGGAGAGCAACGGCCAGCCCGAGAACAACTACAAGACCACCCCCCCAGTGCTGGACAGCGACGGCA
GCTTCTTCCTGTACAGCAAGCTGACCGTGGACAAGTCCAGGTGGCAGCAGGGCAACGTGTTCAGCTGCAG
CGTGATGCACGAGGCCCTGCACAACCACTACACCCAGAAGTCCCTGAGCCTGAGCCCCGGCGGCAGCGGT
CTTAATGATATTTTCGAGGCTCAGAAGATTGAGTGGCATGAACACCACCACCATCACCACTAAGGCCGGC
CTGTAGTCACTGGCACAACGCGTTACCCGGTAAGCCAATCGGGTATACACGGTCGTCATACTGCAGACAG
GGTTCTTCTACTTTGCAAGATAGTCTTGAGTAGTAAAATAAATAGATAGAGAAAATCAGCCTCGACTGTG
CCTTCTAGTTGCCAGCCATCTGTTGTTTGCCCCTCCCCCGTGCCTTCCTTGACCCTGGAAGGTGCCACTC
CCACTGTCCTTTCCTAATAAAATGAGGAAATTGCATCACAACACTCAACCCTATCTCGGTCTATTCTTTT
GATTTATAAGGGATTTTGCCGATTTCGGCCTATTGGTTAAAAAATGAGCTGATTTAACAAAAATTTAACG
CGAATTAATTCTGTGGAATGTGTGTCAGTTAGGGTGTGGAAAGTCCCCAGGCTCCCCAGCAGGCAGAAGT
ATGCAAAGCATGCATCTCAATTAGTCAGCAACCAGGTGTGGAAAGTCCCCAGGCTCCCCAGCAGGCAGAA
GTATGCAAAGCATGCATCTCAATTAGTCAGCAACCATAGTCCCGCCCCTAACTCCGCCCATCCCGCCCCT
AACTCCGCCCAGTTCCGCCCATTCTCCGCCCCATGGCTGACTAATTTTTTTTATTTATGCAGAGGCCGAG
GCCGCCTCTGCCTCTGAGCTATTCCAGAAGTAGTGAGGAGGCTTTTTTGGAGGCCTAGGCTTTTGCAAAA
AGCTCCCGGGAGCTTGTATATCCATTTTCGGATCTGATCAGCACGTGTTGACAATTAATCATCGGCATAG
TATATCGGCATAGTATAATACGACAAGGTGAGGAACTAAACCATGACCGAGTACAAGCCCACGGTGCGCC
TCGCCACCCGCGACGACGTCCCCAGGGCCGTACGCACCCTCGCCGCCGCGTTCGCCGACTACCCCGCCAC
GCGCCACACCGTCGATCCGGACCGCCACATCGAGCGGGTCACCGAGCTGCAAGAACTCTTCCTCACGCGC
GTCGGGCTCGACATCGGCAAGGTGTGGGTCGCGGACGACGGCGCCGCGGTGGCGGTCTGGACCACGCCGG
AGAGCGTCGAAGCGGGGGCGGTGTTCGCCGAGATCGGCCCGCGCATGGCCGAGTTGAGCGGTTCCCGGCT
GGCCGCGCAGCAACAGATGGAAGGCCTCCTGGCGCCGCACCGGCCCAAGGAGCCCGCGTGGTTCCTGGCC
ACCGTCGGCGTCTCGCCCGACCACCAGGGCAAGGGTCTGGGCAGCGCCGTCGTGCTCCCCGGAGTGGAGG
CGGCCGAGCGCGCCGGGGTGCCCGCCTTCCTGGAGACATCCGCGCCCCGCAACCTCCCCTTCTACGAGCG
GCTCGGCTTCACCGTCACCGCCGACGTCGAGGTGCCCGAAGGACCGCGCACCTGGTGCATGACCCGCAAG
CCCGGTGCCTGACACGTGCTACGAGATTTCGATTCCACCGCCGCCTTCTATGAAAGGTTGGGCTTCGGAA
TCGTTTTCCGGGACGCCGGCTGGATGATCCTCCAGCGCGGGGATCTCATGCTGGAGTTCTTCGCCCACCC
CAACTTGTTTATTGCAGCTTATAATGGTTACAAATAAAGCAATAGCATCACAAATTTCACAAATAAAGCA
TTTTTTTCACTGCATTCTAGTTGTGGTTTGTCCAAACTCATCAATGTATCTTATCATGTCTGTATACCGT
CGACCTCTAGCTAGAGCTTGGCGTAATCATGGTCATTACCAATGCTTAATCAGTGAGGCACCTATCTCAG
CGATCTGTCTATTTCGTTCATCCATAGTTGCCTGACTCCCCGTCGTGTAGATAACTACGATACGGGAGGG
CTTACCATCTGGCCCCAGCGCTGCGATGATACCGCGAGAACCACGCTCACCGGCTCCGGATTTATCAGCA
ATAAACCAGCCAGCCGGAAGGGCCGAGCGCAGAAGTGGTCCTGCAACTTTATCCGCCTCCATCCAGTCTA
TTAATTGTTGCCGGGAAGCTAGAGTAAGTAGTTCGCCAGTTAATAGTTTGCGCAACGTTGTTGCCATCGC
TACAGGCATCGTGGTGTCACGCTCGTCGTTTGGTATGGCTTCATTCAGCTCCGGTTCCCAACGATCAAGG
CGAGTTACATGATCCCCCATGTTGTGCAAAAAAGCGGTTAGCTCCTTCGGTCCTCCGATCGTTGTCAGAA
GTAAGTTGGCCGCAGTGTTATCACTCATGGTTATGGCAGCACTGCATAATTCTCTTACTGTCATGCCATC
CGTAAGATGCTTTTCTGTGACTGGTGAGTACTCAACCAAGTCATTCTGAGAATAGTGTATGCGGCGACCG
AGTTGCTCTTGCCCGGCGTCAATACGGGATAATACCGCGCCACATAGCAGAACTTTAAAAGTGCTCATCA
TTGGAAAACGTTCTTCGGGGCGAAAACTCTCAAGGATCTTACCGCTGTTGAGATCCAGTTCGATGTAACC
CACTCGTGCACCCAACTGATCTTCAGCATCTTTTACTTTCACCAGCGTTTCTGGGTGAGCAAAAACAGGA
AGGCAAAATGCCGCAAAAAAGGGAATAAGGGCGACACGGAAATGTTGAATACTCATATTCTTCCTT
Features (pLannotate 1.2.2; 21 found; start..end, strand, type, name):
    119..143     -  CDS            KanR (fragment): aminoglycoside phosphotransferase; aph(3')-Ia; confers resistance to kanamycin
    254..842     +  rep_origin     ori: high-copy-number ColE1/pMB1/pBR322/pUC origin of replication
   1067..1084    +  terminator     rrnB T2 terminator (fragment): transcription terminator T2 from the E. coli rrnB gene
   1109..1128    -  CDS            lacZα (fragment): LacZα fragment of β-galactosidase; lacZ fragment
   1584..1600    +  protein_bind   lac operator: The lac repressor binds to the lac operator to inhibit transcription in E. coli. This inhibition can be relieved by adding lactose or isopropyl-β-D-thiogalactopyranoside (IPTG). lac repressor encoded by lacI
   1843..2146    +  enhancer       CMV enhancer: human cytomegalovirus immediate early enhancer
   2147..2350    +  promoter       CMV promoter: human cytomegalovirus (CMV) immediate early promoter
   2486..2529    +  intron         CMV intron (fragment): modified intron A from human cytomegalovirus
   2581..2599    +  promoter       SP6 promoter: promoter for bacteriophage SP6 RNA polymerase
   2603..2640    +  CDS            IgH signal sequence (fragment): signal sequence from the mouse immunoglobulin heavy chain variable region
   2737..3720    +  CDS            AGER (fragment): RAGE_HUMAN - Also known as RAGE. Experimental evidence at protein level: Swiss-Prot protein existence level 1. Mediates interactions of advanced glycosylation end products (AGE). These are nonenzymatically glycosylated proteins which accumulate in vascular tissue in aging and at an accelerated rate in diabetes. Acts as a mediator of both acute and chronic vascular inflammation in conditions such as atherosclerosis and in particular as a complication of diabetes. AGE/RAGE signaling plays an important role in regulating the production/expression of TNF-alpha, oxidative stress, and endothelial dy
   3724..4401    +  CDS            IGHG1 (fragment): IGHG1_HUMAN - Experimental evidence at protein level: Swiss-Prot protein existence level 1. Constant region of immunoglobulin heavy chains. Immunoglobulins, also known as antibodies, are membrane-bound or secreted glycoproteins produced by B lymphocytes. In the recognition phase of humoral immunity, the membrane-bound immunoglobulins serve as receptors which, upon binding of a specific antigen, trigger the clonal expansion and differentiation of B lymphocytes into immunoglobulins- secreting plasma cells. Secreted immunoglobulins mediate the effector phase of humoral immunity, which results in
   4616..4727    +  polyA_signal   bGH poly(A) signal: bovine growth hormone polyadenylation signal
   4728..4836    +  rep_origin     f1 ori (fragment): f1 bacteriophage origin of replication; arrow indicates direction of (+) strand synthesis
   4850..5179    +  promoter       SV40 promoter: SV40 enhancer and early promoter
   5227..5274    +  promoter       EM7 promoter: synthetic bacterial promoter&nbsp
   5293..5892    +  CDS            PuroR (fragment): puromycin N-acetyltransferase; pac from Streptomyces; confers resistance to puromycin
   5902..6027    +  CDS            ble (fragment): BLE_KLEPN - Experimental evidence at protein level: Swiss-Prot protein existence level 1. Binding protein with a strong affinity to the bleomycin family of antibiotics. Binds to CL990; an antimitotic-antibiotic compound. From Klebsiella pneumoniae.
   6022..6143    +  polyA_signal   SV40 poly(A) signal: SV40 polyadenylation signal
   6196..7056    -  CDS            AmpR: β-lactamase; bla; confers resistance to ampicillin, carbenicillin, and related antibiotics
   7059..89      -  promoter       AmpR promoter (fragment) (across the origin): bla
