[The description below was written by a language model from this plasmid's Addgene catalogue record and pLannotate feature annotations shown in this document.]
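Description:
pD649-HAsp-AGER-Fc(DAPA)-AviTag-6xHis is a mammalian expression plasmid built on the pD649 backbone for producing a secreted, Fc-fused form of the extracellular domain of human AGER (RAGE), the receptor for advanced glycosylation end products. It is maintained in E. coli as a high-copy plasmid through a ColE1/pUC-type origin and selected with ampicillin via a full-length β-lactamase gene. The sequenced record is about 7.1 kb, consistent with the stated backbone and insert sizes.

Expression is driven by the CMV immediate-early enhancer and promoter, followed by a fragment of CMV intron A and an SP6 promoter that also allows in vitro transcription and provides a sequencing primer site. The open reading frame begins with a signal sequence: the construct name indicates an HA signal peptide, although the automated annotation matched this short region to a mouse IgH leader fragment. This leader directs the protein into the secretory pathway. The AGER ectodomain, cloned between retained NotI and AscI sites, is fused in frame to a human IgG1 Fc carrying the D265A and P329A (DAPA) substitutions, which are commonly used to reduce Fc effector functions. According to the catalogue entry, an AviTag for site-specific biotinylation and a 6xHis tag for metal-affinity purification follow. These small tags are not called in the feature table, but there is unannotated space before the bGH polyadenylation signal.

A downstream SV40/EM7 promoter cassette with a puromycin resistance gene and an SV40 poly(A) signal could support selection in mammalian cells. The short KanR, lacZα, ble and f1 ori fragments appear to be backbone remnants. The plasmid belongs to a collection used to map interactions among human cell-surface IgSF proteins, and the depositor notes that some members carry a transposase insertion upstream of CMV, though none is annotated here.
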