Addgene plasmid #156761: pD649-HAsp-AGER-Fc(DAPA)-AviTag-6xHis
Purpose: Mammalian expression of cell-surface protein extracellular domain fused to Fc(DAPA)-Avi-6xHis. Protein is secreted from cells.
Depositing lab: Chris Garcia. Depositing organization: Stanford University. Publication: A Human IgSF Cell-Surface Interactome Reveals a Complex Network of Protein-Protein Interactions. Wojtowicz WM, Vielmetter J, Fernandes RA, Siepe DH, Eastman CL, Chisholm GB, Cox S, Klock H, Anderson PW, Rue SM, Miller JJ, Glaser SM, Bragstad ML, Vance J, Lam AW, Lesley SA, Zinn K, Garcia KC. Cell. 2020 Aug 20;182(4):1027-1043.e17. doi: 10.1016/j.cell.2020.07.025. PubMed 32822567.
Backbone
  Vector backbone: pD649
  Backbone size w/o insert (bp): 6106
  Vector type: Mammalian Expression
Growth in bacteria
  Bacterial resistance: Ampicillin, 100 μg/mL
  Growth temperature: 37°C
  Growth strain: DH5alpha
  Copy number: High Copy
Gene/Insert
  Gene/Insert name: AGER (alt name: RAGE)
  Species: H. sapiens (human)
  Insert size (bp): 960
  Mutation: Fc region of human IgG contains D265A and P329A mutations (DAPA)
  Entrez Gene: AGER (a.k.a. RAGE, SCARJ1, sRAGE)
  Promoter: CMV/SP6
  Tag / fusion protein: Fc(DAPA)-AviTag-6xHis (C terminal on backbone)
  Cloning method: Restriction Enzyme; 5′ cloning site GCGGCCGC (not destroyed); 3′ cloning site GGCGCGCC (not destroyed)
  Sequencing primers: 5′ ATTTAGGTGACACTATAG; 3′ CACGTACCAGTTGAACTTCACC
Resource information
  A portion of this plasmid was derived from a plasmid made by: synthesis by ThermoFisher
Terms and licenses: Academic/Nonprofit Terms; Industry Terms: Not Available to Industry
Depositor comments: Some plasmids in this collection may have an IS4-like element ISVsa5 family transposase upstream of the CMV promoter.
How to cite: pD649-HAsp-AGER-Fc(DAPA)-AviTag-6xHis was a gift from Chris Garcia (Addgene plasmid # 156761 ; http://n2t.net/addgene:156761 ; RRID:Addgene_156761)
