>Addgene plasmid #156761 | pD649-HAsp-AGER-Fc(DAPA)-AviTag-6xHis | depositor partial sequence | sequence record 302632 | insert (extracellular domain)
GCTCAGAATATCACAGCCAGAATTGGAGAGCCCCTGGTGCTGAAGTGTAAAGGCGCCCCTAAGAAGCCTC
CTCAGCGGCTGGAATGGAAGCTGAATACCGGAAGAACCGAGGCCTGGAAGGTGCTGTCTCCTCAAGGCGG
AGGACCTTGGGATTCTGTGGCCAGAGTGCTGCCCAATGGCTCTCTGTTTCTGCCTGCCGTGGGAATCCAG
GACGAGGGCATCTTCAGGTGTCAGGCCATGAACCGGAACGGCAAAGAGACAAAGTCCAACTACCGCGTCA
GAGTGTATCAGATCCCCGGCAAGCCTGAGATCGTGGATTCTGCCTCTGAACTGACAGCCGGCGTGCCCAA
CAAAGTGGGAACTTGTGTGTCTGAGGGCAGCTACCCTGCCGGAACACTGTCTTGGCACCTGGATGGAAAG
CCTCTGGTGCCCAATGAGAAGGGCGTGTCCGTGAAAGAGCAGACCAGAAGGCACCCTGAAACCGGCCTGT
TTACACTGCAGAGCGAGCTGATGGTTACACCCGCTAGAGGCGGCGATCCTAGACCTACCTTCAGCTGTAG
CTTTAGCCCTGGCCTGCCTAGACACAGAGCCCTGAGAACAGCCCCTATCCAGCCTAGAGTGTGGGAGCCT
GTTCCTCTGGAAGAGGTGCAGCTGGTGGTTGAACCTGAAGGCGGAGCTGTTGCTCCTGGCGGAACAGTGA
CACTGACCTGTGAAGTGCCTGCTCAGCCCTCTCCACAGATCCACTGGATGAAGGATGGCGTGCCACTGCC
TCTGCCTCCATCTCCTGTTCTGATCCTGCCTGAGATTGGCCCTCAGGATCAGGGCACATACTCTTGCGTG
GCCACACACTCTTCTCACGGCCCTCAAGAAAGCAGAGCCGTGTCCATCTCTATCATCGAGCCTGGCGAAG
AGGGCCCTACAGCAGGATCTGTTGGAGGCTCTGGACTGGGCACACTTGCT
